Addgene plasmid #186688: Syt2
Purpose: Expresses Synaptotagmin 2 in E. Coli
Depositing lab: Axel Brunger. Depositing organization: Stanford University. Publication: Inhibition of calcium-triggered secretion by hydrocarbon-stapled peptides. Lai Y, Fois G, Flores JR, Tuvim MJ, Zhou Q, Yang K, Leitz J, Peters J, Zhang Y, Pfuetzner RA, Esquivies L, Jones P, Frick M, Dickey BF, Brunger AT. Nature. 2022 Mar;603(7903):949-956. doi: 10.1038/s41586-022-04543-1. Epub 2022 Mar 23. PubMed 35322233.
Backbone
  Vector backbone: pTEV5
  Vector type: Bacterial Expression
Growth in bacteria
  Bacterial resistance: Ampicillin, 100 μg/mL
  Growth temperature: 37°C
  Growth strain: DH5alpha
  Copy number: Unknown
Gene/Insert
  Gene/Insert name: Synaptotagmin 2
  Species: R. norvegicus (rat)
  Promoter: T7
  Tag / fusion protein: GST (N terminal on insert); thrombin site (N terminal on insert)
  Cloning method: Unknown
  Sequencing primers: 5′ T7
Terms and licenses: Academic/Nonprofit Terms; Industry Terms: Not Available to Industry
How to cite: Syt2 was a gift from Axel Brunger (Addgene plasmid # 186688 ; http://n2t.net/addgene:186688 ; RRID:Addgene_186688)
