[The description below was written by a language model from this plasmid's Addgene catalogue record and pLannotate feature annotations shown in this document.]
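Description:
Syt2 is a 6,212-nt bacterial expression plasmid for producing rat (Rattus norvegicus) Synaptotagmin 2 in E. coli as a glutathione S-transferase fusion. It is propagated through a high-copy ColE1/pMB1-type origin and selected with ampicillin via the β-lactamase gene (AmpR) and its own promoter. Short fragments of the pBR322 bom region and of rop are also annotated.

In the sequenced plasmid, the Schistosoma japonicum GST coding sequence lies directly upstream of the Syt2 open reading frame. A short gap between them is consistent with the thrombin cleavage site listed in the catalogue, although the feature table does not annotate that site. GST allows affinity capture of the fusion on glutathione resin, and thrombin cleavage would release Syt2 from the tag.

The catalogue entry and the sequence annotation disagree on the expression context. The catalogue names pTEV5 as the backbone and T7 as the promoter, but the feature table shows no T7 promoter. Instead, it places a tac promoter and lac operator immediately upstream of GST, along with a plasmid-borne lacI gene with its promoter and a lac promoter/operator–lacZα segment. That arrangement is typical of a tac-driven, IPTG-inducible GST-fusion vector, in which the lac repressor holds transcription off until inducer is added. The promoter and backbone fields should therefore be treated with caution.

The record supports use for recombinant production and purification of Synaptotagmin 2, a calcium sensor for regulated exocytosis. The associated work concerns inhibition of calcium-triggered secretion by stapled peptides.
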