Features (pLannotate 1.2.2; 17 found; start..end, strand, type, name):
    916..1504    +  rep_origin     ori: high-copy-number ColE1/pMB1/pBR322/pUC origin of replication
   1690..1741    -  misc_feature   bom (fragment): basis of mobility region from pBR322
   1748..1825    +  promoter       lacI promoter: lacI
   1826..2908    +  CDS            lacI: lac repressor; lacI; The lac repressor binds to the lac operator to inhibit transcription in E. coli. This inhibition can be relieved by adding lactose or isopropyl-β-D-thiogalactopyranoside (IPTG).
   2921..2942    +  protein_bind   CAP binding site: CAP binding activates transcription in the presence of cAMP. E. coli catabolite activator protein
   2957..2987    +  promoter       lac promoter: promoter for the E. coli lac operon
   2995..3011    +  protein_bind   lac operator: The lac repressor binds to the lac operator to inhibit transcription in E. coli. This inhibition can be relieved by adding lactose or isopropyl-β-D-thiogalactopyranoside (IPTG). lac repressor encoded by lacI
   3031..3204    +  CDS            lacZα: LacZα fragment of β-galactosidase; lacZ fragment
   3468..3584    -  CDS            yciV (fragment): RNAAM_ECOLI - Also known as trpH From Escherichia coli (strain K12).
   3660..3688    +  promoter       tac promoter: strong E. coli promoter; hybrid between the trp and lac UV5 promoters
   3696..3712    +  protein_bind   lac operator: The lac repressor binds to the lac operator to inhibit transcription in E. coli. This inhibition can be relieved by adding lactose or isopropyl-β-D-thiogalactopyranoside (IPTG). lac repressor encoded by lacI
   3735..4388    +  CDS            GST26_SCHJA: Experimental evidence at protein level: Swiss-Prot protein existence level 1. GST isoenzymes appear to play a central role in the parasite detoxification system. Other functions are also suspected including a role in increasing the solubility of haematin in the parasite gut. From Schistosoma japonicum (Blood fluke).
   4413..5678    +  CDS            Syt2: SYT2_RAT - Experimental evidence at protein level: Swiss-Prot protein existence level 1. (Microbial infection) Receptor for C.botulinum neurotoxin type G (BoNT/G, botG); unlike the case with BoNT/B interaction is not improved in the presence of gangliosides (PubMed:15123599). The toxin binds to the vesicular domain of Syt2 (residues 1-61) (PubMed:15123599). From Rattus norvegicus (Rat).
   5706..5745    +  CDS            rop (fragment): Rop protein, which maintains plasmids at low copy number; rop
   5847..5887    +  misc_feature   bom (fragment): basis of mobility region from pBR322
   5992..6096    +  promoter       AmpR promoter: bla
   6097..745     +  CDS            AmpR (across the origin): β-lactamase; bla; confers resistance to ampicillin, carbenicillin, and related antibiotics
>Addgene plasmid #186688 | Syt2 | addgene full sequence | sequence record 387507 | Addgene NGS Result
TGCACGAGTGGGTTACATCGAACTGGATCTCAACAGCGGTAAGATCCTTGAGAGTTTTCGCCCCGAAGAA
CGTTTTCCAATGATGAGCACTTTTAAAGTTCTGCTATGTGGCGCGGTATTATCCCGTGTTGACGCCGGGC
AAGAGCAACTCGGTCGCCGCATACACTATTCTCAGAATGACTTGGTTGAGTACTCACCAGTCACAGAAAA
GCATCTTACGGATGGCATGACAGTAAGAGAATTATGCAGTGCTGCCATAACCATGAGTGATAACACTGCG
GCCAACTTACTTCTGACAACGATCGGAGGACCGAAGGAGCTAACCGCTTTTTTGCACAACATGGGGGATC
ATGTAACTCGCCTTGATCGTTGGGAACCGGAGCTGAATGAAGCCATACCAAACGACGAGCGTGACACCAC
GATGCCTGCAGCAATGGCAACAACGTTGCGCAAACTATTAACTGGCGAACTACTTACTCTAGCTTCCCGG
CAACAATTAATAGACTGGATGGAGGCGGATAAAGTTGCAGGACCACTTCTGCGCTCGGCCCTTCCGGCTG
GCTGGTTTATTGCTGATAAATCTGGAGCCGGTGAGCGTGGGTCTCGCGGTATCATTGCAGCACTGGGGCC
AGATGGTAAGCCCTCCCGTATCGTAGTTATCTACACGACGGGGAGTCAGGCAACTATGGATGAACGAAAT
AGACAGATCGCTGAGATAGGTGCCTCACTGATTAAGCATTGGTAACTGTCAGACCAAGTTTACTCATATA
TACTTTAGATTGATTTAAAACTTCATTTTTAATTTAAAAGGATCTAGGTGAAGATCCTTTTTGATAATCT
CATGACCAAAATCCCTTAACGTGAGTTTTCGTTCCACTGAGCGTCAGACCCCGTAGAAAAGATCAAAGGA
TCTTCTTGAGATCCTTTTTTTCTGCGCGTAATCTGCTGCTTGCAAACAAAAAAACCACCGCTACCAGCGG
TGGTTTGTTTGCCGGATCAAGAGCTACCAACTCTTTTTCCGAAGGTAACTGGCTTCAGCAGAGCGCAGAT
ACCAAATACTGTCCTTCTAGTGTAGCCGTAGTTAGGCCACCACTTCAAGAACTCTGTAGCACCGCCTACA
TACCTCGCTCTGCTAATCCTGTTACCAGTGGCTGCTGCCAGTGGCGATAAGTCGTGTCTTACCGGGTTGG
ACTCAAGACGATAGTTACCGGATAAGGCGCAGCGGTCGGGCTGAACGGGGGGTTCGTGCACACAGCCCAG
CTTGGAGCGAACGACCTACACCGAACTGAGATACCTACAGCGTGAGCTATGAGAAAGCGCCACGCTTCCC
GAAGGGAGAAAGGCGGACAGGTATCCGGTAAGCGGCAGGGTCGGAACAGGAGAGCGCACGAGGGAGCTTC
CAGGGGGAAACGCCTGGTATCTTTATAGTCCTGTCGGGTTTCGCCACCTCTGACTTGAGCGTCGATTTTT
GTGATGCTCGTCAGGGGGGCGGAGCCTATGGAAAAACGCCAGCAACGCGGCCTTTTTACGGTTCCTGGCC
TTTTGCTGGCCTTTTGCTCACATGTTCTTTCCTGCGTTATCCCCTGATTCTGTGGATAACCGTATTACCG
CCTTTGAGTGAGCTGATACCGCTCGCCGCAGCCGAACGACCGAGCGCAGCGAGTCAGTGAGCGAGGAAGC
GGAAGAGCGCCTGATGCGGTATTTTCTCCTTACGCATCTGTGCGGTATTTCACACCGCATAAATTCCGAC
ACCATCGAATGGCGCAAAACCTTTCGCGGTATGGCATGATAGCGCCCGGAAGAGAGTCAATTCAGGGTGG
TGAATGTGAAACCAGTAACGTTATACGATGTCGCAGAGTATGCCGGTGTCTCTTATCAGACCGTTTCCCG
CGTGGTGAACCAGGCCAGCCACGTTTCTGCGAAAACGCGGGAAAAAGTGGAAGCGGCGATGGCGGAGCTG
AATTACATTCCCAACCGCGTGGCACAACAACTGGCGGGCAAACAGTCGTTGCTGATTGGCGTTGCCACCT
CCAGTCTGGCCCTGCACGCGCCGTCGCAAATTGTCGCGGCGATTAAATCTCGCGCCGATCAACTGGGTGC
CAGCGTGGTGGTGTCGATGGTAGAACGAAGCGGCGTCGAAGCCTGTAAAGCGGCGGTGCACAATCTTCTC
GCGCAACGCGTCAGTGGGCTGATCATTAACTATCCGCTGGATGACCAGGATGCCATTGCTGTGGAAGCTG
CCTGCACTAATGTTCCGGCGTTATTTCTTGATGTCTCTGACCAGACACCCATCAACAGTATTATTTTCTC
CCATGAAGACGGTACGCGACTGGGCGTGGAGCATCTGGTCGCATTGGGTCACCAGCAAATCGCGCTGTTA
GCGGGCCCATTAAGTTCTGTCTCGGCGCGTCTGCGTCTGGCTGGCTGGCATAAATATCTCACTCGCAATC
AAATTCAGCCGATAGCGGAACGGGAAGGCGACTGGAGTGCCATGTCCGGTTTTCAACAAACCATGCAAAT
GCTGAATGAGGGCATCGTTCCCACTGCGATGCTGGTTGCCAACGATCAGATGGCGCTGGGCGCAATGCGC
GCCATTACCGAGTCCGGGCTGCGCGTTGGTGCGGATATCTCGGTAGTGGGATACGACGATACCGAAGACA
GCTCATGTTATATCCCGCCGTTAACCACCATCAAACAGGATTTTCGCCTGCTGGGGCAAACCAGCGTGGA
CCGCTTGCTGCAACTCTCTCAGGGCCAGGCGGTGAAGGGCAATCAGCTGTTGCCCGTCTCACTGGTGAAA
AGAAAAACCACCCTGGCGCCCAATACGCAAACCGCCTCTCCCCGCGCGTTGGCCGATTCATTAATGCAGC
TGGCACGACAGGTTTCCCGACTGGAAAGCGGGCAGTGAGCGCAACGCAATTAATGTAAGTTAGCTCACTC
ATTAGGCACCCCAGGCTTTACACTTTATGCTTCCGGCTCGTATGTTGTGTGGAATTGTGAGCGGATAACA
ATTTCACACAGGAAACAGCTATGACCATGATTACGGATTCACTGGCCGTCGTTTTACAACGTCGTGACTG
GGAAAACCCTGGCGTTACCCAACTTAATCGCCTTGCAGCACATCCCCCTTTCGCCAGCTGGCGTAATAGC
GAAGAGGCCCGCACCGATCGCCCTTCCCAACAGTTGCGCAGCCTGAATGGCGAATGGCGCTTTGCCTGGT
TTCCGGCACCAGAAGCGGTGCCGGAAAGCTGGCTGGAGTGCGATCTTCCTGAGGCCGATACTGTCGTCGT
CCCCTCAAACTGGCAGATGCACGGTTACGATGCGCCCATCTACACCAACGTGACCTATCCCATTACGGTC
AATCCGCCGTTTGTTCCCACGGAGAATCCGACGGGTTGTTACTCGCTCACATTTAATGTTGATGAAAGCT
GGCTACAGGAAGGCCAGACGCGAATTATTTTTGATGGCGTTGGAATTAGCTTATCGACTGCACGGTGCAC
CAATGCTTCTGGCGTCAGGCAGCCATCGGAAGCTGTGGTATGGCTGTGCAGGTCGTAAATCACTGCATAA
TTCGTGTCGCTCAAGGCGCACTCCCGTTCTGGATAATGTTTTTTGCGCCGACATCATAACGGTTCTGGCA
AATATTCTGAAATGAGCTGTTGACAATTAATCATCGGCTCGTATAATGTGTGGAATTGTGAGCGGATAAC
AATTTCACACAGGAAACAGTATTCATGTCCCCTATACTAGGTTATTGGAAAATTAAGGGCCTTGTGCAAC
CCACTCGACTTCTTTTGGAATATCTTGAAGAAAAATATGAAGAGCATTTGTATGAGCGCGATGAAGGTGA
TAAATGGCGAAACAAAAAGTTTGAATTGGGTTTGGAGTTTCCCAATCTTCCTTATTATATTGATGGTGAT
GTTAAATTAACACAGTCTATGGCCATCATACGTTATATAGCTGACAAGCACAACATGTTGGGTGGTTGTC
CAAAAGAGCGTGCAGAGATTTCAATGCTTGAAGGAGCGGTTTTGGATATTAGATACGGTGTTTCGAGAAT
TGCATATAGTAAAGACTTTGAAACTCTCAAAGTTGATTTTCTTAGCAAGCTACCTGAAATGCTGAAAATG
TTCGAAGATCGTTTATGTCATAAAACATATTTAAATGGTGATCATGTAACCCATCCTGACTTCATGTTGT
ATGACGCTCTTGATGTTGTTTTATACATGGACCCAATGTGCCTGGATGCGTTCCCAAAATTAGTTTGTTT
TAAAAAACGTATTGAAGCTATCCCACAAATTGATAAGTACTTGAAATCCAGCAAGTATATAGCATGGCCT
TTGCAGGGCTGGCAAGCCACGTTTGGTGGTGGCGACCATCCTCCAAAATCGGATCTGGTTCCGCGTGGAT
CCATGAGAAACATCTTCAAGAGGAACCAGGAGCCCATTGTGGCTCCGGCCACCACCACTGCCACAATGCC
TCTGGCACCCGCCGCACCTGCCGATAACTCTACAGAGAGCACGGGCACCGGGGAGAGCCAAGAAGACATG
TTCGCCAAGCTGAAGGACAAATTCTTCAATGAGATCAACAAGATCCCTTTGCCCCCCTGGGCTCTGATTG
CCATGGCCGTGGTTGCTGGCCTCCTGCTGCTCACCTGCTGCTTCTGCATCTGTAAGAAGTGCTGCTGCAA
GAAGAAGAAAAACAAGAAGGAGAAGGGCAAAGGCATGAAGAACGCCATGAACATGAAGGACATGAAGGGG
GGCCAGGATGATGACGACGCGGAGACAGGCCTGACTGAAGGAGAAGGAGAAGGCGAGGAGGAGAAAGAGC
CGGAGAACCTGGGCAAATTGCAGTTTTCTCTGGACTATGATTTCCAAGCCAACCAGCTCACCGTGGGCGT
CCTGCAGGCTGCTGAACTCCCGGCCCTGGACATGGGTGGCACGTCAGACCCTTACGTCAAAGTCTTCCTC
CTCCCAGACAAGAAGAAGAAATATGAGACCAAGGTGCACCGGAAGACACTGAACCCAGCCTTCAACGAAA
CTTTCACTTTCAAGGTGCCATACCAGGAGTTAGGAGGCAAAACCCTGGTGATGGCTATCTATGACTTTGA
CCGCTTCTCTAAGCATGACATCATCGGGGAGGTGAAAGTGCCCATGAACACGGTGGACCTTGGCCAGCCC
ATCGAGGAATGGAGAGACCTACAAGGCGGAGAGAAGGAAGAGCCAGAGAAGCTGGGTGACATCTGTACCT
CCTTGCGCTACGTGCCCACTGCTGGGAAGCTCACCGTCTGTATCCTGGAGGCCAAGAACCTGAAGAAGAT
GGATGTGGGGGGCCTCTCAGACCCCTATGTGAAGATCCACTTGATGCAGAATGGCAAGAGACTCAAGAAG
AAGAAGACGACGGTGAAGAAGAAGACCTTGAACCCCTACTTCAATGAGTCATTCAGCTTCGAGATCCCCT
TTGAGCAGATCCAGAAAGTCCAGGTGGTCGTCACCGTGCTAGACTATGACAAACTGGGCAAGAATGAAGC
CATCGGAAAGATCTTCGTAGGCAGCAACGCTACAGGCACGGAGCTGCGGCACTGGTCCGACATGCTGGCG
AACCCTCGGAGGCCCATCGCCCAGTGGCACTCTCTGAAGCCTGAGGAAGAAGTGGATGCTCTTCTGGGCA
AGAACAAGTAGAATTCATCGTGACTGACTGACGATCTGCCTCGCGCGTTTCGGTGATGACGGTGAAAACC
TCTGACACATGCAGCTCCCGGAGACGGTCACAGCTTGTCTGTAAGCGGATGCCGGGAGCAGACAAGCCCG
TCAGGGCGCGTCAGCGGGTGTTGGCGGGTGTCGGGGCGCAGCCATGACCCAGTCACGTAGCGATAGCGGA
GTGTATAATTCTTGAAGACGAAAGGGCCTCGTGATACGCCTATTTTTATAGGTTAATGTCATGATAATAA
TGGTTTCTTAGACGTCAGGTGGCACTTTTCGGGGAAATGTGCGCGGAACCCCTATTTGTTTATTTTTCTA
AATACATTCAAATATGTATCCGCTCATGAGACAATAACCCTGATAAATGCTTCAATAATATTGAAAAAGG
AAGAGTATGAGTATTCAACATTTCCGTGTCGCCCTTATTCCCTTTTTTGCGGCATTTTGCCTTCCTGTTT
TTGCTCACCCAGAAACGCTGGTGAAAGTAAAAGATGCTGAAGATCAGTTGGG
